>Addgene plasmid #145708 | pGBW-m4046773 | addgene full sequence | sequence record 298372 | Addgene NGS Result
GATCTCGATCCCGCGAAATTAATACGACTCACTATAGGGGAATTGTGAGCGGATAACAATTCCCCTCTAG
AAATAATTTTGTTTAACTTTAAGAAGGAGACTCTTCTATGTCCTTAGAAAATGTCGCCTTCAACGTTGTA
AACAAAGGCCACTTTGATGGTCAGCAAGGGGAGGTTCCTGTGTCAATCATTAACAACACTGTATACACAA
AGGTCGACGGCGTTGACGTGGAACTCTTCGAAAATAAAACCACTCTTCCGGTTAACGTTGCATTTGAGCT
ATGGGCGAAACGTAACATCAAACCGGTGCCAGAAGTAAAAATTTTGAACAACCTGGGTGTGGATATCGCT
GCTAATACGGTTATTTGGGACTATAAGAGAGATGCGCCGGCACATATCTCGACCATTGGTGTTTGCAGTA
TGACTGACATCGCTAAAAAACCCACCGAAACCATCTGTGCCCCGCTGACGGTATTCTTCGATGGCCGCGT
CGATGGTCAGGTAGACCTGTTCCGGAACGCACGCAATGGCGTACTGATAACTGAGGGATCTGTGAAGGGC
CTGCAACCGAGCGTTGGTCCGAAACAGGCTAGCCTGAACGGTGTTACCCTGATCGGCGAAGCGGTCAAAA
CTCAGTTTAACTACTATAAGAAAGTGGACGGTGTTGTGCAGCAGCTGCCCGAAACGTACTTCACACAGTC
TCGTAACCTGCAAGAATTTAAACCTCGTTCTCAGATGGAAATCGATTTCCTGGAGCTGGCTATGGACGAG
TTTATCGAACGCTACAAACTAGAAGGCTACGCCTTCGAACACATTGTCTATGGCGACTTCTCCCACAGCC
AGCTGGGTGGACTGCATCTGTTGATAGGTCTTGCGAAACGTTTCAAAGAATCCCCGTTTGAGTTAGAAGA
TTTTATTCCGATGGACTCTACTGTTAAAAATTACTTCATCACCGATGCTCAAACCGGCAGCAGCAAATGC
GTTTGTTCTGTCATCGATCTGCTGCTCGATGACTTCGTGGAAATCATTAAGTCCCAGGATCTGTCTGTTG
TTTCAAAAGTGGTAAAAGTAACTATCGACTATACCGAGATTTCCTTTATGCTGTGGTGCAAGGATGGCCA
CGTTGAAACTTTCTACCCAAAATTGCAGGAGAACCTGTACTTTCAAAGCGACTACAAGGATGATGATGAC
AAATAACCGGCTTATCGGTCAGTTTCACCTGATTTACGTAAAAACCCGCTTCGGCGGGTTTTTGCTTTTG
GAGGGGCAGAAAGATGAATGACTGTCCACGACGCTATACCCAAAAGAAAAAGCTTGAGATCCTTTTTTTC
TGCGCGTAATCTGCTGCTTGCAAACAAAAAAACCACCGCTACCAGCGGTGGTTTGTTTGCCGGATCAAGA
GCTACCAACTCTTTTTCCGAAGGTAACTGGCTTCAGCAGAGCGCAGATACCAAATACTGTTCTTCTAGTG
TAGCCGTAGTTAGGCCACCACTTCAAGAACTCTGTAGCACCGCCTACATACCTCGCTCTGCTAATCCTGT
TACCAGTGGCTGCTGCCAGTGGCGATAAGTCGTGTCTTACCGGGTTGGACTCAAGACGATAGTTACCGGA
TAAGGCGCAGCGGTCGGGCTGAACGGGGGGTTCGTGCACACAGCCCAGCTTGGAGCGAACGACCTACACC
GAACTGAGATACCTACAGCGTGAGCTATGAGAAAGCGCCACGCTTCCCGAAGGGAGAAAGGCGGACAGGT
ATCCGGTAAGCGGCAGGGTCGGAACAGGAGAGCGCACGAGGGAGCTTCCAGGGGGAAACGCCTGGTATCT
TTATAGTCCTGTCGGGTTTCGCCACCTCTGACTTGAGCGTCGATTTTTGTGATGCTCGTCAGGGGGGCGG
AGCCTATGGAAATTGATCGGGCACGTAAGAGGTTCCAACTTTCACCATAATGAAATAAGATCACTACCGG
GCGTATTTTTTGAGTTATCGAGATTTTCAGGAGCTAAGGAAGCTAAAATGGAGAAAAAAATCACTGGATA
TACCACCGTTGATATATCCCAATGGCATCGTAAAGAACATTTTGAGGCATTTCAGTCAGTTGCTCAATGT
ACCTATAACCAGACCGTTCAGCTGGATATTACGGCCTTTTTAAAGACCGTAAAGAAAAATAAGCACAAGT
TTTATCCGGCCTTTATTCACATTCTTGCCCGCCTGATGAATGCTCATCCGGAATTTCGTATGGCAATGAA
AGACGGTGAGCTGGTGATATGGGATAGTGTTCACCCTTGTTACACCGTTTTCCATGAGCAAACTGAAACG
TTTTCATCGCTCTGGAGTGAATACCACGACGATTTCCGGCAGTTTCTACACATATATTCGCAAGATGTGG
CGTGTTACGGTGAAAACCTGGCCTATTTCCCTAAAGGGTTTATTGAGAATATGTTTTTCGTTTCAGCCAA
TCCCTGGGTGAGTTTCACCAGTTTTGATTTAAACGTGGCCAATATGGACAACTTCTTCGCCCCCGTTTTC
ACCATGGGCAAATATTATACGCAAGGCGACAAGGTGCTGATGCCGCTGGCGATTCAGGTTCATCATGCCG
TTTGTGATGGCTTCCATGTCGGCAGAATGCTTAATGAATTACAACAGTACTGCGATGAGTGGCAGGGCGG
GGCGTAATTTGATATCGAGCTCGCTTGGACTCCTGTTGATAGATCCAGTAATGACCTCAGAACTCCATCT
GGATTTGTTCAGAACGCTCGGTTGCCGCCGGGCGTTTTTTATTGGTCATC
Features (pLannotate 1.2.2; 9 found; start..end, strand, type, name):
     20..38      +  promoter       T7 promoter: promoter for bacteriophage T7 RNA polymerase
     39..63      +  protein_bind   lac operator: The lac repressor binds to the lac operator to inhibit transcription in E. coli. This inhibition can be relieved by adding lactose or isopropyl-β-D-thiogalactopyranoside (IPTG). lac repressor encoded by lacI
     78..100     +  RBS            RBS: efficient ribosome binding site from bacteriophage T7 gene 10 (Olins and Rangwala, 1989)
    111..1148    +  CDS            rep (fragment): R1AB_SARS2 - Experimental evidence at protein level: Swiss-Prot protein existence level 1. [2'-O-methyltransferase]: Methyltransferase that mediates mRNA cap 2'-O-ribose methylation to the 5'-cap structure of viral mRNAs. N7-methyl guanosine cap is a prerequisite for binding of nsp16. Therefore plays an essential role in viral mRNAs cap methylation which is essential to evade immune system. From Severe acute respiratory syndrome coronavirus 2 (2019-nCoV) (SARS-CoV-2).
   1169..1192    +  CDS            3xFLAG (fragment): three tandem FLAG® epitope tags, followed by an enterokinase cleavage site
   1314..1902    +  rep_origin     ori: high-copy-number ColE1/pMB1/pBR322/pUC origin of replication
   1910..2007    +  promoter       cat promoter: promoter of the E. coli cat gene encoding chloramphenicol acetyltransferase
   2008..2664    +  CDS            cat: CAT_ECOLX - Experimental evidence at protein level: Swiss-Prot protein existence level 1. This enzyme is an effector of chloramphenicol resistance in bacteria. From Escherichia coli. This protein is used as a marker in many commonly used cloning vectors, such as pACYC184.
   2738..2772    +  terminator     lambda t0 terminator: minimal transcription terminator from phage lambda (Scholtissek and Grosse, 1987)
