[The description below was written by a language model from this plasmid's Addgene catalogue record and pLannotate feature annotations shown in this document.]
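Description:
pGBW-m4046773 is a compact bacterial expression plasmid (about 2.8 kb by the sequenced record) for producing the SARS-CoV-2 endoRNAse, one of the mature products of the ORF1ab replicase polyprotein, in Escherichia coli. The minimal backbone carries little beyond a high-copy ColE1/pUC-type origin of replication and a chloramphenicol acetyltransferase (cat) gene driven by its own promoter. This gene provides chloramphenicol selection and is followed by a lambda t0 terminator.

The roughly 1 kb viral coding sequence has been recoded for E. coli codon usage. It sits downstream of a T7 promoter, an adjacent lac operator, and the efficient ribosome binding site from phage T7 gene 10. Transcription therefore depends on T7 RNA polymerase and is held off by lac repressor until an inducer such as IPTG is added. The feature table shows no lacI gene on the plasmid, so repressor and polymerase would have to be supplied by the expression host. The DH5alpha strain listed is a propagation host rather than an expression host.

The catalogue lists a C-terminal tag supplied by the backbone, consisting of a TEV protease cleavage site followed by a FLAG epitope. The annotation detects a short FLAG-type segment just after the open reading frame, consistent with this. The tag allows detection or affinity capture, and TEV cleavage can then remove it.

The automated annotation matches the insert only generically to the replicase polyprotein, and its accompanying text describes the 2'-O-methyltransferase. That text reflects the database entry rather than this fragment, which the depositor identifies as the endoRNAse. The plasmid is intended for recombinant production of this viral enzyme; the record does not specify further applications.
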