Addgene plasmid #145708: pGBW-m4046773
Purpose: Bacterial Expression plasmid for SARS-CoV-2 endoRNAse
Depositing lab: Ginkgo Bioworks & Benjie Chen. Depositing organization: Ginkgo Bioworks.
Backbone
  Vector backbone: ori-013 - marker | cmR
  Backbone size w/o insert (bp): 1462
  Vector type: Bacterial Expression
Growth in bacteria
  Bacterial resistance: Chloramphenicol, 25 μg/mL
  Growth temperature: 30°C
  Growth strain: DH5alpha
  Copy number: High Copy
Gene/Insert
  Gene/Insert name: SARS-CoV-2 endoRNAse
  Species: Escherichia coli str. K-12 substr. MG1655; Severe acute respiratory syndrome coronavirus 2
  Insert size (bp): 1037
  Mutation: Escherichia coli recode 1
  Entrez Gene: ORF1ab (a.k.a. GU280_gp01)
  Promoter: Promoter | pT7 ; Operator | lacO ; RBS | T7_rbs ; Start Codon | ATG
  Tag / fusion protein: Cleavable TEV;FLAG_2 (C terminal on backbone)
  Cloning method: Unknown
Resource information
  A portion of this plasmid was derived from a plasmid made by: GinkgoBioworks
Depositor comments: NCBI Reference Sequence: YP_009725310.1
How to cite: pGBW-m4046773 was a gift from Ginkgo Bioworks & Benjie Chen (Addgene plasmid # 145708 ; http://n2t.net/addgene:145708 ; RRID:Addgene_145708)
